>Addgene plasmid #54611 | DsRed2-C1 | depositor partial sequence | sequence record 85008 | insert sequence
CGGTAGGCGTGTACGGTGGGAGGTCTATATAAGCAGAGCTGGTTTAGTGAACCGTCAGATCCGCTAGCGC
TACCGGTCGCCACCATGGCCTCCTCCGAGAACGTCATCACCGAGTTCATGCGCTTCAAGGTGCGCATGGA
GGGCACCGTGAACGGCCACGAGTTCGAGATCGAGGGCGAGGGCGAGGGCCGCCCCTACGAGGGCCACAAC
ACCGTGAAGCTGAAGGTGACCAAGGGCGGCCCCCTGCCCTTCGCCTGGGACATCCTGTCCCCCCAGTTCC
AGTACGGCTCCAAGGTGTACGTGAAGCACCCCGCCGACATCCCCGACTACAAGAAGCTGTCCTTCCCCGA
GGGCTTCAAGTGGGAGCGCGTGATGAACTTCGAGGACGGCGGCGTGGCGACCGTGACCCAGGACTCCTCC
CTGCAGGACGGCTGCTTCATCTACAAGGTGAAGTTCATCGGCGTGAACTTCCCCTCCGACGGCCCCGTGA
TGCAGAAGAAGACCATGGGCTGGGAGGCCTCCACCGAGCGCCTGTACCCCCGCGACGGCGTGCTGAAGGG
CGAGACCCACAAGGCCCTGAAGCTGAAGGACGGCGGCCACTACCTGGTGGAGTTCAAGTCCATCTACATG
GCCAAGAAGCCCGTGCAGCTGCCCGGCTACTACTACGTGGACGCCAAGCTGGACATCACCTCCCACAACG
AGGACTACACCATCGTGGAGCAGTACGAGCGCACCGAGGGCCGCCACCACCTGTTCCTGTCCGGACTCAG
ATCTCGAGCTCAAGCTTCGAATTCTGCAGTCGACGGTACCGCGGGCCCGGGATCCACCGGATCTAGATAA
CTGATCATAATCAGCATACACATTTGTAGAGGTTTACTTGCTTAAAAACCTCCACACTCCCCTGACCTGA
ACATAAATGATGCATTGTGTGTACTGTT
