>Addgene plasmid #54611 | DsRed2-C1 | addgene partial sequence | sequence record 90496 | CMV-F 5'-CGCAAATGGGCGGTAGGCGTG-3'
GTGAACCGTCAGATCCGCTAGCGCTACCGGTCGCCACCATGGCCTCCTCCGAGAACGTCATCACCGAGTT
CATGCGCTTCAAGGTGCGCATGGAGGGCACCGTGAACGGCCACGAGTTCGAGATCGAGGGCGAGGGCGAG
GGCCGCCCCTACGAGGGCCACAACACCGTGAAGCTGAAGGTGACCAAGGGCGGCCCCCTGCCCTTCGCCT
GGGACATCCTGTCCCCCCAGTTCCAGTACGGCTCCAAGGTGTACGTGAAGCACCCCGCCGACATCCCCGA
CTACAAGAAGCTGTCCTTCCCCGAGGGCTTCAAGTGGGAGCGCGTGATGAACTTCGAGGACGGCGGCGTG
GCGACCGTGACCCAGGACTCCTCCCTGCAGGACGGCTGCTTCATCTACAAGGTGAAGTTCATCGGCGTGA
ACTTCCCCTCCGACGGCCCCGTGATGCAGAAGAAGACCATGGGCTGGGAGGCCTCCACCGAGCGCCTGTA
CCCCCGCGACGGCGTGCTGAAGGGCGAGACCCACAAGGCCCTGAAGCTGAAGGACGGCGGCCACTACCTG
GTGGAGTTCAAGTCCATCTACATGGCCAAGAAGCCCGTGCAGCTGCCCGGCTACTACTACGTGGACGCCA
AGCTGGACATCACCTCCCACAACGAGGACTACACCATCGTGGAGCAGTACGAGCGCACCGAGGGCCGCCA
CCACCTGTTCCTGTCCGGACTCAGATCTCGAGCTCAAGCTTCGAATTCTGCAGTCGACGGTACCGCGGGC
CCGGGATCCACCGGATCTAGATAACTGATCATAATCAGC
