[The description below was written by a language model from this plasmid's Addgene catalogue record.]
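Description:
DsRed2-C1 is an empty mammalian expression backbone of about 4.75 kb, designed for making fluorescent fusion proteins. It carries the coding sequence for DsRed2, a red fluorescent protein with recorded excitation and emission maxima of 558 nm and 583 nm. The "C1" designation and the catalogue entry indicate that the tag sits at the N terminus of whatever is cloned in. A gene of interest is therefore inserted downstream of, and in frame with, DsRed2, so that the partner protein is attached to the fluorescent protein's C-terminal end. No insert is present in the deposited plasmid, which on its own would be expected to express only untargeted DsRed2.

The plasmid is propagated in standard E. coli cloning strains as a high-copy construct under kanamycin selection. In mammalian cells it offers a neomycin resistance marker, so stably transfected populations can be selected with G418. No feature table accompanies the record. The promoter driving DsRed2, the polyadenylation signal, the origin of replication and the composition of the cloning site are therefore not stated and cannot be confirmed here.

Typical uses supported by the record are building N-terminally DsRed2-tagged fusions to follow the subcellular localization of a protein in live or fixed mammalian cells. The unmodified vector can also serve as a red fluorescent transfection marker or as a control alongside such fusions.
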