Addgene plasmid #54611: DsRed2-C1
Purpose: (Empty Backbone) Localization: C1 Cloning Vector, Excitation: 558, Emission: 583
Depositing lab: Michael Davidson. Depositing organization: Florida State University, Tallahassee.
Backbone
  Vector backbone: DsRed2-C1
  Backbone size (bp): 4750
  Vector type: Mammalian Expression
  Selectable markers: Neomycin (select with G418)
  Tag / fusion protein: DsRed2 (N terminal on backbone)
Growth in bacteria
  Bacterial resistance: Kanamycin, 50 μg/mL
  Growth temperature: 37°C
  Growth strain: DH5alpha
  Copy number: High Copy
Gene/Insert
  Gene/Insert name: None
  Tag / fusion protein: DsRed2 (N terminal on backbone)
Terms and licenses: Academic/Nonprofit Terms; Industry Terms
Depositor comments: . Excitation = 558; Emission = 583
How to cite: DsRed2-C1 was a gift from Michael Davidson (Addgene plasmid # 54611 ; http://n2t.net/addgene:54611 ; RRID:Addgene_54611)
