LOCUS       Exported 4689 bp ds-DNA circular SYN 12-MAY-2021
DEFINITION  Localization: C1 Cloning Vector, Excitation: 558, Emission: 583.
ACCESSION   .
VERSION     .
KEYWORDS    DsRed2-C1
SOURCE      synthetic DNA construct
  ORGANISM  synthetic DNA construct
REFERENCE   1 (bases 1 to 4689)
  TITLE     Michael Davidson Empty Backbones
REFERENCE   2 (bases 1 to 4689)
  AUTHORS   .
  TITLE     Direct Submission
  JOURNAL   Exported May 12, 2021 from SnapGene Server 1.1.58
            http://www.snapgene.com
FEATURES             Location/Qualifiers
     source          1..4689
                     /organism="synthetic DNA construct"
                     /mol_type="other DNA"
     enhancer        106..409
                     /label=CMV enhancer
                     /note="human cytomegalovirus immediate early enhancer"
     promoter        410..613
                     /label=CMV promoter
                     /note="human cytomegalovirus (CMV) immediate early
                     promoter"
     primer_bind     564..584
                     /label=CMV-F
                     /note="Human CMV immediate early promoter, forward primer"
     regulatory      652..661
                     /regulatory_class="other"
                     /note="vertebrate consensus sequence for strong initiation
                     of translation (Kozak, 1987)"
     CDS             658..1332
                     /codon_start=1
                     /product="improved tetrameric variant of DsRed fluorescent
                     protein"
                     /label=DsRed2
                     /note="mammalian codon-optimized"
                     /translation="MASSENVITEFMRFKVRMEGTVNGHEFEIEGEGEGRPYEGHNTVK
                     LKVTKGGPLPFAWDILSPQFQYGSKVYVKHPADIPDYKKLSFPEGFKWERVMNFEDGGV
                     ATVTQDSSLQDGCFIYKVKFIGVNFPSDGPVMQKKTMGWEASTERLYPRDGVLKGETHK
                     ALKLKDGGHYLVEFKSIYMAKKPVQLPGYYYVDAKLDITSHNEDYTIVEQYERTEGRHH
                     LFL"
     primer_bind     complement(838..858)
                     /label=DsRed1-N
                     /note="DsRed1, reverse primer"
     primer_bind     1250..1273
                     /label=DsRed1-C
                     /note="DsRed1, forward primer"
     misc_feature    1333..1398
                     /label=MCS
                     /note="multiple cloning site"
     polyA_signal    1522..1643
                     /label=SV40 poly(A) signal
                     /note="SV40 polyadenylation signal"
     primer_bind     complement(1559..1578)
                     /label=SV40pA-R
                     /note="SV40 polyA, reverse primer"
     primer_bind     1613..1632
                     /label=EBV-rev
                     /note="SV40 polyA terminator, reverse primer"
     rep_origin      complement(1650..2105)
                     /direction=LEFT
                     /label=f1 ori
                     /note="f1 bacteriophage origin of replication; arrow
                     indicates direction of (+) strand synthesis"
     primer_bind     complement(1787..1808)
                     /label=F1ori-F
                     /note="F1 origin, forward primer"
     primer_bind     1999..2018
                     /label=F1ori-R
                     /note="F1 origin, reverse primer"
     promoter        2132..2236
                     /gene="bla"
                     /label=AmpR promoter
     promoter        2238..2595
                     /label=SV40 promoter
                     /note="SV40 enhancer and early promoter"
     primer_bind     complement(2261..2281)
                     /label=pBABE 3'
                     /note="SV40 enhancer, reverse primer for pBABE vectors"
     rep_origin      2446..2581
                     /label=SV40 ori
                     /note="SV40 origin of replication"
     primer_bind     2508..2527
                     /label=SV40pro-F
                     /note="SV40 promoter/origin, forward primer"
     CDS             2630..3424
                     /codon_start=1
                     /gene="aph(3')-II (or nptII)"
                     /product="aminoglycoside phosphotransferase from Tn5"
                     /label=NeoR/KanR
                     /note="confers resistance to neomycin, kanamycin, and G418
                     (Geneticin(R))"
                     /translation="MIEQDGLHAGSPAAWVERLFGYDWAQQTIGCSDAAVFRLSAQGRP
                     VLFVKTDLSGALNELQDEAARLSWLATTGVPCAAVLDVVTEAGRDWLLLGEVPGQDLLS
                     SHLAPAEKVSIMADAMRRLHTLDPATCPFDHQAKHRIERARTRMEAGLVDQDDLDEEHQ
                     GLAPAELFARLKASMPDGEDLVVTHGDACLPNIMVENGRFSGFIDCGRLGVADRYQDIA
                     LATRDIAEELGGEWADRFLVLYGIAAPDSQRIAFYRLLDEFF"
     primer_bind     complement(2684..2703)
                     /label=Neo-R
                     /note="Neomycin resistance gene, reverse primer"
     primer_bind     3294..3313
                     /label=Neo-F
                     /note="Neomycin resistance gene, forward primer"
     primer_bind     complement(3612..3631)
                     /label=TK-pA-R
                     /note="Thymidine kinase polyA, reverse primer"
     polyA_signal    3656..3703
                     /label=HSV TK poly(A) signal
                     /note="herpes simplex virus thymidine kinase
                     polyadenylation signal (Cole and Stacy, 1985)"
     rep_origin      4032..4620
                     /direction=RIGHT
                     /label=ori
                     /note="high-copy-number ColE1/pMB1/pBR322/pUC origin of
                     replication"
     primer_bind     4521..4540
                     /label=pBR322ori-F
                     /note="pBR322 origin, forward primer"
ORIGIN
        1 gcgttatccc ctgattctgt ggataaccgt attaccgcca tgcattagtt attaatagta
       61 atcaattacg gggtcattag ttcatagccc atatatggag ttccgcgtta cataacttac
      121 ggtaaatggc ccgcctggct gaccgcccaa cgacccccgc ccattgacgt caataatgac
      181 gtatgttccc atagtaacgc caatagggac tttccattga cgtcaatggg tggagtattt
      241 acggtaaact gcccacttgg cagtacatca agtgtatcat atgccaagta cgccccctat
      301 tgacgtcaat gacggtaaat ggcccgcctg gcattatgcc cagtacatga ccttatggga
      361 ctttcctact tggcagtaca tctacgtatt agtcatcgct attaccatgg tgatgcggtt
      421 ttggcagtac atcaatgggc gtggatagcg gtttgactca cggggatttc caagtctcca
      481 ccccattgac gtcaatggga gtttgttttg gcaccaaaat caacgggact ttccaaaatg
      541 tcgtaacaac tccgccccat tgacgcaaat gggcggtagg cgtgtacggt gggaggtcta
      601 tataagcaga gctggtttag tgaaccgtca gatccgctag cgctaccggt cgccaccatg
      661 gcctcctccg agaacgtcat caccgagttc atgcgcttca aggtgcgcat ggagggcacc
      721 gtgaacggcc acgagttcga gatcgagggc gagggcgagg gccgccccta cgagggccac
      781 aacaccgtga agctgaaggt gaccaagggc ggccccctgc ccttcgcctg ggacatcctg
      841 tccccccagt tccagtacgg ctccaaggtg tacgtgaagc accccgccga catccccgac
      901 tacaagaagc tgtccttccc cgagggcttc aagtgggagc gcgtgatgaa cttcgaggac
      961 ggcggcgtgg cgaccgtgac ccaggactcc tccctgcagg acggctgctt catctacaag
     1021 gtgaagttca tcggcgtgaa cttcccctcc gacggccccg tgatgcagaa gaagaccatg
     1081 ggctgggagg cctccaccga gcgcctgtac ccccgcgacg gcgtgctgaa gggcgagacc
     1141 cacaaggccc tgaagctgaa ggacggcggc cactacctgg tggagttcaa gtccatctac
     1201 atggccaaga agcccgtgca gctgcccggc tactactacg tggacgccaa gctggacatc
     1261 acctcccaca acgaggacta caccatcgtg gagcagtacg agcgcaccga gggccgccac
     1321 cacctgttcc tgtccggact cagatctcga gctcaagctt cgaattctgc agtcgacggt
     1381 accgcgggcc cgggatccac cggatctaga taactgatca taatcagcca taccacattt
     1441 gtagaggttt tacttgcttt aaaaaacctc ccacacctcc ccctgaacct gaaacataaa
     1501 atgaatgcaa ttgttgttgt taacttgttt attgcagctt ataatggtta caaataaagc
     1561 aatagcatca caaatttcac aaataaagca tttttttcac tgcattctag ttgtggtttg
     1621 tccaaactca tcaatgtatc ttaacgcgta aattgtaagc gttaatattt tgttaaaatt
     1681 cgcgttaaat ttttgttaaa tcagctcatt ttttaaccaa taggccgaaa tcggcaaaat
     1741 cccttataaa tcaaaagaat agaccgagat agggttgagt gttgttccag tttggaacaa
     1801 gagtccacta ttaaagaacg tggactccaa cgtcaaaggn nnnnnnnnnn nnnnnnnnnn
     1861 nnnnnnnnnn nnnnnnnnnn nnnnnnnntn nnnnnnnnnn nnnnnnnnnn nnnnnnnnnn
     1921 nnnnnnnnnn nnnnnnnnnn nnnnnnnnnn nnnnnnnnnn nnnnnnnnnn nnnnnnnnnn
     1981 gnnnnnnnnn nnnnnnnnnn nnnnnnnnnn nnnnnnnnnn nnnnnnnnnn nnnnnnnnnn
     2041 nnnnnnnnnn nnnnnnnnnn nnnnnnnnnn nnnnnnnnnn nnnnnnnnnn nnnnnnnnnn
     2101 nnnnncaggt ggcacttttc ggggaaatgt gcgcggaacc cctatttgtt tatttttcta
     2161 aatacattca aatatgtatc cgctcatgag acaataaccc tgataaatgc ttcaataata
     2221 ttgaaaaagg aagagtcctg aggcggaaag aaccagctgt ggaatgtgtg tcagttaggg
     2281 tgtggaaagt ccccaggctc cccagcaggc agaagtatgc aaagcatgca tctcaattag
     2341 tcagcaacca ggtgtggaaa gtccccaggc tccccagcag gcagaagtat gcaaagcatg
     2401 catctcaatt agtcagcaac catagtcccg cccctaactc cgcccatccc gcccctaact
     2461 ccgcccagtt ccgcccattc tccgccccat ggctgactaa ttttttttat ttatgcagag
     2521 gccgaggccg cctcggcctc tgagctattc cagaagtagt gaggaggctt ttttggaggc
     2581 ctaggctttt gcaaagatcg atcaagagac aggatgagga tcgtttcgca tgattgaaca
     2641 agatggattg cacgcaggtt ctccggccgc ttgggtggag aggctattcg gctatgactg
     2701 ggcacaacag acaatcggct gctctgatgc cgccgtgttc cggctgtcag cgcaggggcg
     2761 cccggttctt tttgtcaaga ccgacctgtc cggtgccctg aatgaactgc aagacgaggc
     2821 agcgcggcta tcgtggctgg ccacgacggg cgttccttgc gcagctgtgc tcgacgttgt
     2881 cactgaagcg ggaagggact ggctgctatt gggcgaagtg ccggggcagg atctcctgtc
     2941 atctcacctt gctcctgccg agaaagtatc catcatggct gatgcaatgc ggcggctgca
     3001 tacgcttgat ccggctacct gcccattcga ccaccaagcg aaacatcgca tcgagcgagc
     3061 acgtactcgg atggaagccg gtcttgtcga tcaggatgat ctggacgaag agcatcaggg
     3121 gctcgcgcca gccgaactgt tcgccaggct caaggcgagc atgcccgacg gcgaggatct
     3181 cgtcgtgacc catggcgatg cctgcttgcc gaatatcatg gtggaaaatg gccgcttttc
     3241 tggattcatc gactgtggcc ggctgggtgt ggcggaccgc tatcaggaca tagcgttggc
     3301 tacccgtgat attgctgaag agcttggcgg cgaatgggct gaccgcttcc tcgtgcttta
     3361 cggtatcgcc gctcccgatt cgcagcgcat cgccttctat cgccttcttg acgagttctt
     3421 ctgagcggga ctctggggtt cgaaatgacc gaccaagcga cgcccaacct gccatcacga
     3481 gatttcgatt ccaccgccgc cttctatgaa aggttgggct tcggaatcgt tttccgggac
     3541 gccggctgga tgatcctcca gcgcggggat ctcatgctgg agttcttcgc ccaccctagg
     3601 gggaggctaa ctgaaacacg gaaggagaca ataccggaag gaacccgcgc tatgacggca
     3661 ataaaaagac agaataaaac gcacggtgtt gggtcgtttg ttcataaacg cggggttcgg
     3721 tcccagggct ggcactctgt cgatacccca ccgagacccc attggggcca atacgcccgc
     3781 gtttcttcct tttccccacc ccacccccca agttcgggtg aaggcccagg gctcgcagcc
     3841 aacgtcgggg cggcaggccc tgccatagcc tcaggttact catatatact ttagattgat
     3901 ttaaaacttc atttttaatt taaaaggatc taggtgaaga tcctttttga taatctcatg
     3961 accaaaatcc cttaacgtga gttttcgttc cactgagcgt cagaccccgt agaaaagatc
     4021 aaaggatctt cttgagatcc tttttttctg cgcgtaatct gctgcttgca aacaaaaaaa
     4081 ccaccgctac cagcggtggt ttgtttgccg gatcaagagc taccaactct ttttccgaag
     4141 gtaactggct tcagcagagc gcagatacca aatactgttc ttctagtgta gccgtagtta
     4201 ggccaccact tcaagaactc tgtagcaccg cctacatacc tcgctctgct aatcctgtta
     4261 ccagtggctg ctgccagtgg cgataagtcg tgtcttaccg ggttggactc aagacgatag
     4321 ttaccggata aggcgcagcg gtcgggctga acggggggtt cgtgcacaca gcccagcttg
     4381 gagcgaacga cctacaccga actgagatac ctacagcgtg agctatgaga aagcgccacg
     4441 cttcccgaag ggagaaaggc ggacaggtat ccggtaagcg gcagggtcgg aacaggagag
     4501 cgcacgaggg agcttccagg gggaaacgcc tggtatcttt atagtcctgt cgggtttcgc
     4561 cacctctgac ttgagcgtcg atttttgtga tgctcgtcag gggggcggag cctatggaaa
     4621 aacgccagca acgcggcctt tttacggttc ctggcctttt gctggccttt tgctcacatg
     4681 ttctttcct
//
